Addgene plasmid #245133: pLLK010
Purpose: Based on pAF259 but with bitluc expression driven by the C. difficile minimal slpA promoter.
Depositing lab: Robert Fagan. Depositing organization: University of Sheffield. Publication: A set of genetic tools for use in Clostridioides difficile and related species. Fisher H, de Lussy Kubisa L, Jakhmola A, Walker E, Kirk JA, Oatley P, Chaudhuri RR, Douce GR, Ormsby MJ, Fagan RP. Microbiology (Reading). 2026 Feb;172(2). doi: 10.1099/mic.0.001665. PubMed 41712450.
Backbone
  Vector backbone: pMTL960
  Backbone manufacturer: Nigel P Minton
  Vector type: Bacterial Expression
Growth in bacteria
  Bacterial resistance: Chloramphenicol, 25 μg/mL
  Growth temperature: 37°C
  Growth strain: DH5alpha
  Copy number: High Copy
Gene/Insert
  Gene/Insert name: PslpAmin-bitlucopt
  Species: Synthetic
  Promoter: PslpAmin
  Cloning method: Restriction Enzyme; 5′ cloning site KpnI (unknown if destroyed); 3′ cloning site SacI (unknown if destroyed)
Resource information
  A portion of this plasmid was derived from a plasmid made by: pAF259 (Addgene #105494)
Terms and licenses: Academic/Nonprofit Terms; Industry Terms: Not Available to Industry
How to cite: pLLK010 was a gift from Robert Fagan (Addgene plasmid # 245133 ; http://n2t.net/addgene:245133 ; RRID:Addgene_245133)
