[The description below was written by a language model from this plasmid's Addgene catalogue record and pLannotate feature annotations shown in this document.]
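Description:
pLLK010 is a bacterial expression and reporter plasmid built on the pMTL960 backbone, designed as an E. coli–Clostridium shuttle vector for use in Clostridioides difficile and related species. In E. coli it replicates from a high-copy ColE1/pUC-type origin and is selected with chloramphenicol through catP, a chloramphenicol acetyltransferase gene of Clostridium perfringens origin. The plasmid also carries an incP origin of transfer together with traJ and a fragment of traI, elements that allow it to be mobilised by conjugation from a suitable E. coli donor into a clostridial recipient. The automated feature table annotates only about the first half of the 7,029 nt sequence. The remainder is unannotated, so a Gram-positive replicon, which would be expected in a shuttle vector of this family, is not explicitly identified in the record.

The payload is a synthetic cassette, PslpAmin-bitlucopt, cloned between KpnI and SacI sites. It places the bitluc luciferase reporter under the control of a minimal version of the C. difficile slpA promoter. The reporter coding sequence lies on the reverse strand and is recognised by homology as a fragment of the catalytic subunit of Oplophorus gracilirostris luciferase, an enzyme that oxidises coelenterazine-type substrates with emission of blue light. The "opt" suffix suggests an optimised coding sequence, though the record gives no details. The plasmid derives from pAF259 and differs from it in the promoter driving the reporter. It forms part of a C. difficile genetic toolkit and provides luminescence-based readout of expression from the minimal slpA promoter.
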