Features (pLannotate 1.2.2; 6 found; start..end, strand, type, name):
      1..589     +  rep_origin     ori: high-copy-number ColE1/pMB1/pBR322/pUC origin of replication
    952..1572    +  CDS            catP: CAT2_CLOPF - Protein inferred from homology: Swiss-Prot protein existence level 3. This enzyme is an effector of chloramphenicol resistance in bacteria. From Clostridium perfringens.
   1951..2060    +  oriT           oriT: incP origin of transfer
   2093..2464    +  CDS            traJ: oriT-recognizing protein; traJ
   2502..2597    +  CDS            traI (fragment): TRAI6_ECOLX - Experimental evidence at protein level: Swiss-Prot protein existence level 1. The initiation process of transfer DNA synthesis requires the interaction of at least three plasmid-specific components (TraH, I, and J) at the transfer origin resulting in the assembly of a specialised nucleoprotein complex - the relaxosome. Site- and strand-specific cleavage at the transfer origin is dependent on TraI and TraJ. From Escherichia coli.
   2811..3344    -  CDS            LUCI_OPLGR (fragment): Experimental evidence at protein level: Swiss-Prot protein existence level 1. Catalytic subunit of oplophorus-luciferin 2-monooxygenase. Oxidoreductase that converts coelenterazine (the oplophorus luciferin) to coelenteramide under emission of blue light with a maximum at 454 nm. Is also active with bisdeoxycoelenterazine. From Oplophorus gracilirostris (Luminous shrimp).
>Addgene plasmid #245133 | pLLK010 | addgene full sequence | sequence record 494070 | Addgene NGS Result
TTGAGATCCTTTTTTTCTGCGCGTAATCTGCTGCTTGCAAACAAAAAAACCACCGCTACCAGCGGTGGTT
TGTTTGCCGGATCAAGAGCTACCAACTCTTTTTCCGAAGGTAACTGGCTTCAGCAGAGCGCAGATACCAA
ATACTGTTCTTCTAGTGTAGCCGTAGTTAGGCCACCACTTCAAGAACTCTGTAGCACCGCCTACATACCT
CGCTCTGCTAATCCTGTTACCAGTGGCTGCTGCCAGTGGCGATAAGTCGTGTCTTACCGGGTTGGACTCA
AGACGATAGTTACCGGATAAGGCGCAGCGGTCGGGCTGAACGGGGGGTTCGTGCACACAGCCCAGCTTGG
AGCGAACGACCTACACCGAACTGAGATACCTACAGCGTGAGCTATGAGAAAGCGCCACGCTTCCCGAAGG
GAGAAAGGCGGACAGGTATCCGGTAAGCGGCAGGGTCGGAACAGGAGAGCGCACGAGGGAGCTTCAAGGG
GGAAACGCCTGGTATCTTTATAGTCCTGTCGGGTTTCGCCACCTCTGACTTGAGCGTCGATTTTTGTGAT
GCTCGTCAGGGGGGCGGAGCCTATGGAAAAACGCCAGCAACGCGGCCTTTTTACGGTTCCTGGCCTTTTG
CTGGCCTTTTGCTCACATGTTCTTTCCTGCGTTATCCCCTGATTCTGTGGATAACCGTATTACCGCCTTT
GAGTGAGCTGATACCGCTCGCCGCAGCCGAACGACCGAGCGCAGCGAGTCAGTGAGCGAGGAAGCGGAAG
AGCGCTCGGCCGGGGATCGATCCCCGGGTACGTACCCGGCAGTTTTTCTTTTTCGGCAAGTGTTCAAGAA
GTTATTAAGTCGGGAGTGCAGTCGAAGTGGGCAAGTTGAAAAATTCACAAAAATGTGGTATAATATCTTT
GTTCATTAGAGCGATAAACTTGAATTTGAGAGGGAACTTAGATGGTATTTGAAAAAATTGATAAAAATAG
TTGGAACAGAAAAGAGTATTTTGACCACTACTTTGCAAGTGTACCTTGTACCTACAGCATGACCGTTAAA
GTGGATATCACACAAATAAAGGAAAAGGGAATGAAACTATATCCTGCAATGCTTTATTATATTGCAATGA
TTGTAAACCGCCATTCAGAGTTTAGGACGGCAATCAATCAAGATGGTGAATTGGGGATATATGATGAGAT
GATACCAAGCTATACAATATTTCACAATGATACTGAAACATTTTCCAGCCTTTGGACTGAGTGTAAGTCT
GACTTTAAATCATTTTTAGCAGATTATGAAAGTGATACGCAACGGTATGGAAACAATCATAGAATGGAAG
GAAAGCCAAATGCTCCGGAAAACATTTTTAATGTATCTATGATACCGTGGTCAACCTTCGATGGCTTTAA
TCTGAATTTGCAGAAAGGATATGATTATTTGATTCCTATTTTTACTATGGGGAAATATTATAAAGAAGAT
AACAAAATTATACTTCCTTTGGCAATTCAAGTTCATCACGCAGTATGTGACGGATTTCACATTTGCCGTT
TTGTAAACGAATTGCAGGAATTGATAAATAGTTAACTTCAGGTTTGTCTGTAACTAAAAACAAGTATTTA
AGCAAAAACATCGTAGAAATACGGTGTTTTTTGTTACCCTAAAATCTACAATTTTATACATAACCACAGG
TTAGTACAAAGACCTTGTGTTTCTTTTTGAAAGGCTTAAAACAAGGATTTTTCCTTGATTTAAGCCCCGA
AAAGCAACACAACCAAGGTTTTAGTATCAATCTGTGGTTTTTATATTTTCAGAGACCGGTCAGATCTGCA
GAATTCGCCCTTCCTGCTTCGGGGTCATTATAGCGATTTTTTCGGTATATCCATCCTTTTTCGCACGATA
TACAGGATTTTGCCAAAGGGTTCGTGTAGACTTTCCTTGGTGTATCCAACGGCGTCAGCCGGGCAGGATA
GGTGAAGTAGGCCCACCCGCGAGCGGGTGTTCCTTCTTCACTGTCCCTTATTCGCACCTGGCGGTGCTCA
ACGGGAATCCTGCTCTGCGAGGCTGGCCGGCTACCGCCGGCGTAACAGATGAGGGCAAGCGGATGGCTGA
TGAAACCAAGCCAACCAGGAAGGGCAGCCCACCTATCAAGGTGTACTGCCTTCCAGACGAACGAAGAGCG
ATTGAGGAAAAGGCGGCGGCGGCCGGCATGAGCCTGTCGGCCTACCTGCTGGCCGTCGGCCAGGGCTACA
AAATCACGGGCGTCGTGGACTATGAGCACGTCCGCGAGCTGGCCCGCATCAATGGCGACCTGGGCCGCCT
GGGCGGCCTGCTGAAACTCTGGCTCACCGACGACCCGCGCACGGCGCGGTTCGGTGATGCCACGATCCTC
GCCCTGCTGGCGAAGATCGAAGAGAAGCAGGACGAGCTTGGCAAGGTCATGATGGGCGTGGTCCGCCCGA
GGGCAGAGCCATGACTTTTTTAGCCGCTAAAACGGCCGGGGGGTGCGCGTGATTGCCAAGCACGTCCCCA
TGCGCTCCATCAAGAAGAGCGACTTCGCGGAGCTGGTGAAGTACATCACCGACGAGCAAGGCAAGACCGA
TCCCCTACTACTGACAGCTTCCAAGGAGCTAAAGAGGTCCCTAGCGCAGCCTAAGGGCGAATTCCAGCAC
ACTGGCATCTTTTTATTTAGGGATTTCTCACATAAAATAGAGGCTATTTATAGCCTCTATTTTATTTTAT
ATTTATTTTAAATAAAAAAGACTTCTCATGAGAGAAGCCTTTTTCTATTTAAAGTTTTATTAAAACTTAT
AGGATCCCTATAGAATTTCTTCAAAAAGTCTATAACCTGTAACACTGTTTATAGTTACTCTAAACAACAT
AGATCCATCAGGTGTAATTAACCTTTCATCTATTATTTTATTTCCATTCCACAAAGTGCCTGTTACGGTT
ATTTTCTTTCCATCAAAAACTGCAATCCCTTCGTATGGTCTACCAAAATAATTTAACATATTTGGTGTTA
CACCATCAATTACTAAAGTTCCATAAGGTAATATTACTTTAAAGTGATGATCGTCTACTGGATATACAAC
TTTGAATACTTCCTCAATTTGTGCCATTTGGTCTGCTGATAGTCCCTCATAAGGAATTATTACATGTATA
TCGATCTTTAATGCATTTTCTCCACTTCTAACTATTCTTTGTATTGGTGTAACTGAGACTGCAAGATTTT
GTAAAAGAGAACTCACTCCACCCTGTTCTAAAACTTGATCTAAATTATATGCAGCAGTTTGTTCCCAATC
ACCCACAAAATCTTCAAGTGTAAACACAAAATTTTCTCCTTTACTGCAGGAGCTCCATTATATTAAAATT
ACATCTCTTCATTATGTACATAGAATAATCATCCATATATTCCTAATATTTCTCACATCTCTATAATAAT
CCATTTTTATTCTTTTTGCAAGTCGGTACCATAAAAATAAGAAGCCTGCAAATGCAGGCTTCTTATTTTT
ATGCTAGCTTGATGCAGAATTCGCCCTTAAGTCTAAAAATTAGGGGAGATGTAAGGATTTGGGAAAAATA
GAAGATGTTATAATCATAAATATGGTATTCGTAGGCTTAAAGTCAAAAAGGAGGTGAAATATAAATAGAT
TTTTAGCTAAATTAAGTAAGAAATAGGAGGAGATTTATTGAACAAAAAATTAGAAAAACCATTTGTATAT
AAGAGAGAGTACGATTTGACTGGATATGATGTTGAAATTTTACAAAAATATGAGTTAGAACAAGCAATAT
ATGTTTATGTTGGGAGTAGTTGTGCATATAACATGAGAGCTAGAAGTAGTAAATGGAGATACCATATAAG
AACAAATAATAAGTCTATATGTTGTAACATTAAAAATTTTATACATAACTTGGAATTGTTTTATAAAATG
GAATTAAAGTTGTCAGATAATATTATTAATGATAAGCTATACTATAGCAATATAGCAGAGTTTGAAGAAT
TTGAAACACTAGAAAAAGCTAGAGAGGTAGAAAGTACTATTATAAGTCAATATCAATTTTTAGATTCTAT
AAATCATATGTTAAAACAAAAAATAATTTTATTGAGTAATAAGGATAGTGTGTTAAACATAACTAAAAAT
GGAAATACAAATTATTTGAAAGTAAAAAATAAATACATAGAAAAACATAAGAACAAGCCAATAATGAGAT
ACCATATCAACTGTCAATTCAATACAGATGGAAGTGTCAAAAGTATTACACAGGAGTTTGAACCAATATT
GGAATTAAACAAAAAAAATACCCTAAGCCGACCAAGCAGAGTATTTTTAAAATAATATTTTAAGATAACA
ACAAAATGAGATAATACTACTAGACAATGACAACTCAACTACCAATTGAGTTTATGGAGCTACCAACTCC
AATATCGGTCTAACTGATTAAGTATCTGTAGTTATATAATAATATTGCTATCAATTTTAGCATCTTAACA
ATATTATTATACATACTAAGCTAAAATTATTCAATAGTTGTAAAAGTTGATTAGTCAATAAGTATATATT
TAATGTAGTGTTATCTCTTAAAAAAACTAGATAAGGAGATAATAAATATATGGAACAATTAGATTCAAAA
TATAAGTTGAAAAAATTTCTAATGGCAGTATTTAGAGATGGTATAGGACAAGGAAATAATCTTATTGATA
ATGAATATGTTAGAGTATTTCAAAATAATAAAAGTAATAGTAAACAATTAGAACTCGGAGAAGAATTTAA
AGAATATAGTAAAACAACTTTTTTTAAAAATATAGATGATATAGTAGAATTTACCTTCGCAAAAAATATT
TATTATGAAAATACATTTTTTAACCTATGTACAACTGATGGAAAAGCAGGAACCAATGAAAACTTAATAA
ATAGATATGCATTAGGATTTGATTTTGACAAAAAAGAATTAGGACAAGGTTTTAATTATAAAGATATAAT
TAATTTATTTACTAAGATAGGATTACATTATCATATCCTAGTTGATAGTGGAAATGGATTCCATGTTTAT
GTGCTAATTAATAAAACTAATAACATTAAGTTAGTATCAGAAGTTACAAATACATTAATAAATAAATTGG
GTGCAGATAAACAAGCAAATTTATCTACTCAAGTATTAAGAGTACCTTATACATATAATATTAAAAATAC
TACTAAACAAGTAAAAATAATACACCAAGACAAAAATATATATAGATATGACATAGAAAAGTTAGCTAAA
AAATATTGCAAAGATGTAAAAACAGTAGGTAATACTAATACAAAATATATATTAGATAGTAAGCTACCAA
ATTGTATAGTAGATATTTTAAAAAATGGTAGTAAAGATGGACATAAAAACCTAGATTTGCAAAAAATAGT
TGTGACTTTAAGATTGAGGAATAAAAGTTTAAGTCAAGTAATATCCGTTGCTAGAGAATGGAACTATATA
TCACAAAATAGTCTTTCAAATAGTGAGCTAGAATATCAAGTCAAGTATATGTATGAGAAGCTTAAAACGG
TTAATTTTGGTTGTACAGGTTGTGAGTTTAATAGTGATTGTTGGAATAAAATAGAATCAGATTTTATATA
TAGTGATGAAGATACTTTGTTCAATATGCCACATAAGCACTCAAAGGATTTGAAATATAAGAATAGGAAA
GGGGTTAAAATAATGACTGGTAATCAATTGTTTATCTATAATGTGTTACTTAACAATAAAGATAGAGAAT
TAAACATAGACGATATAATGGAGCTGATAACCTATAAACGTAAGAAGAAAGTTAAAAACATTGTTATGAG
TGAAAAGACATTAAGAGAAACATTAAAAGAACTTCAACATAATGATTATATTACAAAAACAAAAGGTGTT
ACAAAGCTAGGAATAAAAGATACATACAATGTAAAAGAAGTTAGATGTAATATAGATAAACAATATACTA
TTAGTTACTTTGTTACCATGGCAGTAATTTGGGGAATAATTTCAACTGAAGAATTAAGATTATATACTCA
TATGAGATATAAGCAAGATTTATTGGTCAAAGATGATAAAATAAAAGGAAATATATTAAGAATTAATCAA
GAGGAATTAGCAAAAGATTTAGGAGTAACACAGCAAAGAATTTCAAATATGATAGAATCTTTATTAGATA
CTAAAATTTTAGATGTATGGGAAACTAAAATAAATGATAGAGGATTTATGTACTATACATATAGATTAAA
CAAGTAGATTTTTGATAGGATTAGAATTGATTTTCTAGTCCTATTTTTATGCAAAAAAACTAATTAATAA
AAATTTCTTTTGGTAAAATAATTGTACGAGAATTGCAAAAAAAAAATGGCATCAAAGTATTGAAATTAAG
CCGTTTTAAAAATTTCTTTTGGTAAAATAATTGTACATATATATGTAGTATATATATATATGTTTTTTAG
AGAATGTATAACTAGAATATAGAGCTAGAATATAGAGAATGTATAACTAGAATATAGAGCTAGAATATAG
AGAATGTATAACTAGAATATAGAGCTAGAATATAGAGAATGTATAACTAGAATATAGAGCTAGAATATAG
AGAATGTATAACTAGAATATAGAGCTAGAATATAGAGAATGTATAACTAGAATATAGAGCTAGAATATAG
AGAATGTATAACTAGAATATAGAGCTAGAATCCTAATTAGTAGGTGCTTTTTTAAAACAAGTTAAAAATC
AAAAATAGTATTAGTAAGCATTGGAAATGCTAGATTCTAAAATAGAAAAGTAAAAAATTGGTGCACTATC
TAAACTTATCTATATCGCTTTTTCCGTCGTTTGGTTCTCTAGTTACGATACAGGGGATATGCTTATATTG
AGTTATAGTACTAATCAGTGCTTAATATAGTTAATAAAATTATAGTTACCATAGTTTAGTAACTATGATG
TATGTTAGTTAGAAACTTGCATTTCATGACCAAAATCCCTTAACGTGAGTTTTCGTTCCACTGAGCGTCA
GACCCCGTAGAAAAGATCAAAGGATCTTC
